Addgene plasmid #43172: I-TCAC
Depositing lab: Chad Cowan & Kiran Musunuru. Depositing organization: Harvard University. Publication: A TALEN Genome-Editing System for Generating Human Stem Cell-Based Disease Models. Ding Q, Lee YK, Schaefer EA, Peters DT, Veres A, Kim K, Kuperwasser N, Motola DL, Meissner TB, Hendriks WT, Trevisan M, Gupta RM, Moisan A, Banks E, Friesen M, Schinzel RT, Xia F, Tang A, Xia Y, Figueroa E, Wann A, Ahfeldt T, Daheron L, Zhang F, Rubin LL, Peng LF, Chung RT, Musunuru K, Cowan CA. Cell Stem Cell. 2012 Dec 12. pii: S1934-5909(12)00645-5. doi: 10.1016/j.stem.2012.11.011. PubMed 23246482.
Backbone
  Vector backbone: pCRII-TOPO
  Backbone manufacturer: Invitrogen
  Backbone size w/o insert (bp): 3973
  Vector type: Bacterial Cloning
Growth in bacteria
  Bacterial resistance: Ampicillin and Kanamycin, 100 & 50 μg/mL
  Growth temperature: 37°C
  Growth strain: Top10
  Copy number: High Copy
Gene/Insert
  Gene/Insert name: I-TCAC
  Species: Synthetic
  Insert size (bp): 424
  Cloning method: TOPO Cloning
  Sequencing primers: 5′ T7; 3′ M13-rev
Terms and licenses: Academic/Nonprofit Terms; Industry Terms: Not Available to Industry
How to cite: I-TCAC was a gift from Chad Cowan & Kiran Musunuru (Addgene plasmid # 43172 ; http://n2t.net/addgene:43172 ; RRID:Addgene_43172)
