[The description below was written by a language model from this plasmid's Addgene catalogue record.]
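Description:
I-TCAC is a bacterial cloning plasmid built on the commercial pCRII-TOPO backbone (about 4.0 kb without insert), into which a 424 bp synthetic fragment was introduced by TOPO cloning. It is a high-copy plasmid maintained in E. coli and carries both ampicillin and kanamycin resistance, consistent with the dual markers of the pCRII-TOPO vector. The insert sits between the vector's T7 and M13-reverse priming sites, which are the positions recorded for sequencing across it. No feature table is provided, so the layout of the origin, markers and flanking vector elements can only be inferred from the named backbone rather than confirmed from an annotation.

The insert is described only by its name and as synthetic; the record does not state explicitly what it encodes. The plasmid was deposited in connection with a TALEN genome-editing system developed for generating human stem cell-based disease models. In that context the name and size suggest a pre-assembled multi-repeat TALE module, with "TCAC" plausibly denoting the four DNA bases recognised by a short block of repeat units and the "I" prefix plausibly marking its position in an ordered assembly. That reading is an interpretation, not something given in the catalogue fields. As a cloning-only vector with no mammalian promoter or expression elements recorded, I-TCAC is best viewed as a library component, a source of a defined fragment to be excised or amplified and joined with other modules to build full-length TALE nuclease arrays in a separate expression vector. It is not itself a functional nuclease construct.
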