>Addgene plasmid #43172 | I-TCAC | depositor partial sequence | sequence record 58437 | I-TCAC sequence 424 bps
CGTCTCCTGACCCCAGAGCAGGTCGTGGCCATTGCCTCGAATGGAGGGGGCAAACAGGCGTTGGAAACCG
TACAACGATTGCTGCCGGTGCTGTGCCAAGCGCACGGACTCACCCCAGAGCAGGTCGTGGCGATCGCAAG
CCACGACGGAGGAAAGCAAGCCTTGGAAACAGTACAGAGGCTGTTGCCTGTGCTGTGCCAAGCGCACGGC
CTCACCCCAGAGCAGGTCGTGGCAATCGCCTCCAACATTGGCGGGAAACAGGCACTCGAGACTGTCCAGC
GCCTGCTTCCCGTGCTGTGCCAAGCGCACGGATTAACCCCAGAGCAGGTCGTGGCGATCGCAAGCCACGA
CGGAGGAAAGCAAGCCTTGGAAACAGTACAGAGGCTGTTGCCTGTGCTGTGCCAAGCGCACGGCTTAAGA
GACG
