>Addgene plasmid #43172 | I-TCAC | addgene partial sequence | sequence record 61951 | M13-F20 5'-TGTAAAACGACGGCCAGT-3'
TGGGCGAATTGGGCCCTCTAGATGCATGCTCGAGCGGCCGCCAGTGTGATGGATATCTGCAGAATTCGCC
CTTATATAGATGCCGTCCTAGCGCGTCTCCTGACCCCAGAGCAGGTCGTGGCCATTGCCTCGAATGGAGG
GGGCAAACAGGCGTTGGAAACCGTACAACGATTGCTGCCGGTGCTGTGCCAAGCGCACGGACTCACCCCA
GAGCAGGTCGTGGCGATCGCAAGCCACGACGGAGGAAAGCAAGCCTTGGAAACAGTACAGAGGCTGTTGC
CTGTGCTGTGCCAAGCGCACGGCCTCACCCCAGAGCAGGTCGTGGCAATCGCCTCCAACATTGGCGGGAA
ACAGGCACTCGAGACTGTCCAGCGCCTGCTTCCCGTGCTGTGCCAAGCGCACGGATTAACCCCAGAGCAG
GTCGTGGCGATCGCAAGCCACGACGGAGGAAAGCAAGCCTTGGAAACAGTACAGAGGCTGTTGCCTGTGC
TGTGCCAAGCGCACGGCTTAAGAGACGTGGGCACAGGAAAGATACTTAAGGGCGAATTCCAGCACACTGG
CGGCCGTTACTAGTGGATCCGAGCTCGGTACCAAGCTTGATGCATAGCTTGAGTATTCTATAGTGTCACC
TAAATAGCTTGGCGTAATCATGGTCATAGCTGTTTCCTGTGTGAAATTGTTATCCGCTCACAATTCCACA
CAACATACGAGCCGGAAGCATAAAGTGTAAAGCCTGGGGTGCCTAATGAGTGAGCTAACTCACATTAATT
GCGTTGCGCTCACTGCCCGCTTTCCAGTCGGGAAACCTGTCGTGCCAGCTGCATTAATGAATCGGCCAAC
GCGCGGGGAGAGGCGGTTTGCGTATTGGGCGCTCTTCCGCTTCCTCGCTCACTGACTCGCTGCGCTCGGT
CGTTCGGCTGCGGCGAGCGGTATCAGCTCACTCAAAGGCGGTAATACGGTTATCCACAGAATCAGGGGA
